>Addgene plasmid #11966 | pET-NEMO | addgene partial sequence | sequence record 18716 | T7 5'-TAATACGACTCACTATAGGG-3'
TTGTTTACTTTAAGAAGGAGATATACCATGGGCAGCAGCCATCATCATCATCATCACAGCAGCGGCCTGG
TGCCGCGCGGCAGCCATATGGCTAGCATGACTGGTGGACAGCAAATGGGTCGCGGATCCGAATTCAATAG
GCACCTCTGGAAGAGCCAACTGTGTGAGATGGTGCAGCCCAGTGGTGGCCCGGCAGCAGATCAGGACGTA
CTGGGCGAAGAGTCTCCTCTGGGGAAGCCAGCCATGCTGCACCTGCCTTCAGAACAGGGCGCTCCTGAGA
CCCTCCAGCGCTGCCTGGAGGAGAATCAAGAGCTCCGAGATGCCATCCGGCAGAGCAACCAGATTCTGCG
GGAGCGCTGCGAGGAGCTTCTGCATTTCCAAGCCAGCCAGAGGGAGGAGAAGGAGTTCCTCATGTGCAAG
TTCCAGGAGGCCAGGAAACTGGTGGAGAGACTCGGCCTGGAGAAGCTCGATCTGAAGAGGCAGAAGGAGC
AGGCTCTGCGGGAGGTGGAGCACCTGAAGAGATGCCAGCAGCAGATGGCTGAGGACAAGGCCTCTGTGAA
AGCCCAGGTGACGTCCTTGCTCGGGGAGCTGCAGGAGAGCCAGAGTCGCTTGGAGGCTGCCACTAAGGAA
TGCCAGGCTCTGGAGGGTCGGGCCCGGGCGGCCAGCGAGCAGGCGCGGCAGCTGGAGAGTGAGCGCGAGG
CGCTGCAGCAGCAGCACAGCGTGCAGGTGGACCAGCTGCGCATGCAGGGCCAGAGCGTGGAGACCGCGCT
CCGCATGGAGCGCCAGGCCGCCTCGGAGGAGAAGAGGAAGCTGGCCCAGTTGCAGGTGGCCTATCACCAG
CTCTTCCAAGAATACGACAACCACATCAAGAGCAGCG
