[The description below was written by a language model from this plasmid's Addgene catalogue record.]
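Description:
pET-NEMO is a bacterial expression plasmid built on the pET28a backbone (about 5.4 kb without insert) for producing recombinant human NEMO, also known as IKKgamma and encoded by the IKBKG gene. The roughly 1.3 kb human coding sequence was inserted by restriction cloning between the EcoRI and XhoI sites of the polylinker, both of which remain intact, so the insert can be excised or transferred with the same enzymes. The plasmid carries kanamycin resistance for selection, is recorded as low copy, and is maintained in a standard cloning strain such as DH5alpha.

The insert is placed in frame with the N-terminal His tag supplied by the backbone, giving a His-NEMO fusion suited to purification by immobilised metal affinity chromatography. The record does not list the promoter explicitly, but the T7 primer is given for sequencing into the 5′ end of the insert. This fits the general design of pET28a-type vectors, in which transcription is driven by a T7 promoter under lac operator control and requires a host that supplies T7 RNA polymerase for induced expression; a cloning strain such as the one listed serves for propagation only. No feature table was provided, so details such as linker residues or protease cleavage sites between the tag and NEMO cannot be confirmed from the record.

NEMO is the regulatory subunit of the IkappaB kinase complex. The associated publication concerns its role as a sensor of Lys63-linked polyubiquitin chains in NF-kappaB activation, so this construct most plausibly served as a source of purified recombinant NEMO for in vitro binding or biochemical assays of that kind.
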