Addgene plasmid #11966: pET-NEMO
Depositing lab: Jon Ashwell. Depositing organization: National Cancer Institute (NCI). Publication: NEMO is a sensor of Lys 63-linked polyubiquitination and functions in NF-kappaB activation. Wu CJ, Conze DB, Li T, Srinivasula SM, Ashwell JD. Nat Cell Biol. 2006 Apr . 8(4):398-406. 10.1038/ncb1384 PubMed 16547522.
Backbone
  Vector backbone: pET28a
  Backbone size w/o insert (bp): 5370
  Vector type: Bacterial Expression
Growth in bacteria
  Bacterial resistance: Kanamycin, 50 μg/mL
  Growth temperature: 37°C
  Growth strain: DH5alpha
  Copy number: Low Copy
Gene/Insert
  Gene/Insert name: NEMO (alt name: IKKgamma)
  Species: H. sapiens (human)
  Insert size (bp): 1290
  GenBank ID: NM_003639
  Entrez Gene: IKBKG (a.k.a. AMCBX1, EDAID1, FIP-3, FIP3, Fip3p, IKK-gamma, IKKAP1, IKKG, IMD33, IP, IP1, IP2, IPD2, NEMO, SAIDX, ZC2HC9)
  Tag / fusion protein: His (N terminal on backbone)
  Cloning method: Restriction Enzyme; 5′ cloning site EcoRI (not destroyed); 3′ cloning site XhoI (not destroyed)
  Sequencing primers: 5′ T7
Terms and licenses: Academic/Nonprofit Terms; Industry Terms: Not Available to Industry
How to cite: pET-NEMO was a gift from Jon Ashwell (Addgene plasmid # 11966 ; http://n2t.net/addgene:11966 ; RRID:Addgene_11966)
